Addgene plasmid #158035: pLKO-Cre sgRipk4 v3
Purpose: lenti-viral construct with Cre recombinase and U6 driven sgRNA against mouse Ripk4
Depositing lab: Daniel Schramek. Depositing organization: Sinai Health System. Publication: Rare driver mutations in head and neck squamous cell carcinomas converge on NOTCH signaling. Loganathan SK, Schleicher K, Malik A, Quevedo R, Langille E, Teng K, Oh RH, Rathod B, Tsai R, Samavarchi-Tehrani P, Pugh TJ, Gingras AC, Schramek D. Science. 2020 Mar 13;367(6483):1264-1269. doi: 10.1126/science.aax0902. PubMed 32165588.
Backbone
  Vector backbone: pLKO-Cre stuffer v3
  Vector type: Mammalian Expression
Growth in bacteria
  Bacterial resistance: Ampicillin, 100 μg/mL
  Growth temperature: 30°C
  Growth strain: NEB Stable
  Copy number: Low Copy
Gene/Insert
  Gene/Insert name: Ripk4 sgRNA
  gRNA/shRNA sequence: Ripk4
  Species: M. musculus (mouse)
  Promoter: U6
  Cloning method: Restriction Enzyme; 5′ cloning site BsmBI (destroyed during cloning); 3′ cloning site BsmBI (destroyed during cloning)
  Sequencing primers: 5′ GAGGGCCTATTTCCCATGATTCC
Terms and licenses: Academic/Nonprofit Terms; Industry Terms: Not Available to Industry
How to cite: pLKO-Cre sgRipk4 v3 was a gift from Daniel Schramek (Addgene plasmid # 158035 ; http://n2t.net/addgene:158035 ; RRID:Addgene_158035)
