[The description below was written by a language model from this plasmid's Addgene catalogue record and pLannotate feature annotations shown in this document.]
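Description:
pLKO-Cre sgRipk4 v3 is a third-generation, self-inactivating HIV-1 lentiviral transfer plasmid of about 7.5 kb, built on the pLKO-Cre stuffer v3 backbone, that delivers Cre recombinase together with a single guide RNA against mouse Ripk4. In bacteria it is maintained through a ColE1/pUC-type origin and selected with ampicillin via the β-lactamase gene. Although the annotated origin is of the high-copy type, the catalogue lists the plasmid as low copy and specifies a recombination-deficient strain, which is typical for repeat-containing lentiviral vectors. An f1 origin, an SV40 origin and poly(A) signal, and remnants of lac, T7 and T3 elements from the parental cloning vector are also present.

The viral genome is transcribed from an RSV promoter fused to a truncated 5' LTR, followed by the Ψ packaging signal with a partial gag sequence, the Rev response element for Rev-dependent nuclear export, and a cPPT/CTS. It ends in a ΔU3 3' LTR that inactivates LTR promoter activity after integration. Between the LTRs sit two expression units. A human U6 RNA polymerase III promoter drives the Ripk4-targeting spacer joined to the Streptococcus pyogenes gRNA scaffold; the spacer was inserted at BsmBI sites that were destroyed in cloning. Downstream, a human PGK promoter drives the Cre coding sequence.

No Cas9 is encoded, so editing requires Cas9 supplied by the target cells. A natural use, though not spelled out in the record, is transduction of cells or tissues carrying Cre-dependent alleles, so that recombination and Ripk4 disruption occur in the same cells. The associated publication concerns driver mutations in head and neck squamous cell carcinoma.
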