Features (pLannotate 1.2.2; 26 found; start..end, strand, type, name):
    568..1593    +  CDS            cre: RECR_BPP1 - Experimental evidence at protein level: Swiss-Prot protein existence level 1. Catalyzes site-specific recombination between two 34-base- pair LOXP sites. Its role is to maintain the phage genome as a monomeric unit-copy plasmid in the lysogenic state. From Escherichia phage P1 (Bacteriophage P1).
   1607..1675    +  CDS            nef (fragment): NEF_HV1Z2 - Experimental evidence at protein level: Swiss-Prot protein existence level 1. Extracellular Nef protein targets CD4(+) T-lymphocytes for apoptosis by interacting with CXCR4 surface receptors. From Human immunodeficiency virus type 1 group M subtype D (isolate Z2/CDC-Z34) (HIV-1).
   1677..1910    +  LTR            3' LTR (ΔU3): self-inactivating 3' long terminal repeat (LTR) from HIV-1
   1982..2103    +  polyA_signal   SV40 poly(A) signal: SV40 polyadenylation signal
   2143..2278    +  rep_origin     SV40 ori: SV40 origin of replication
   2299..2317    -  promoter       T7 promoter: promoter for bacteriophage T7 RNA polymerase
   2325..2480    +  CDS            lacZα (fragment): LacZα fragment of β-galactosidase; lacZ fragment
   2485..2913    +  rep_origin     f1 ori (sequence partly withheld): f1 bacteriophage origin of replication; arrow indicates direction of (+) strand synthesis
   2966..3070    +  promoter       AmpR promoter: bla
   3071..3931    +  CDS            AmpR: β-lactamase; bla; confers resistance to ampicillin, carbenicillin, and related antibiotics
   4102..4690    +  rep_origin     ori: high-copy-number ColE1/pMB1/pBR322/pUC origin of replication
   4873..4965    +  CDS            lacI (fragment): lac repressor; lacI; The lac repressor binds to the lac operator to inhibit transcription in E. coli. This inhibition can be relieved by adding lactose or isopropyl-β-D-thiogalactopyranoside (IPTG).
   4978..4999    +  protein_bind   CAP binding site: CAP binding activates transcription in the presence of cAMP. E. coli catabolite activator protein
   5014..5044    +  promoter       lac promoter: promoter for the E. coli lac operon
   5052..5068    +  protein_bind   lac operator: The lac repressor binds to the lac operator to inhibit transcription in E. coli. This inhibition can be relieved by adding lactose or isopropyl-β-D-thiogalactopyranoside (IPTG). lac repressor encoded by lacI
   5113..5131    +  promoter       T3 promoter: promoter for bacteriophage T3 RNA polymerase
   5159..5385    +  promoter       RSV promoter: Rous sarcoma virus enhancer/promoter
   5386..5566    +  LTR            5' LTR (truncated): truncated 5' long terminal repeat (LTR) from HIV-1
   5613..5738    +  misc_feature   HIV-1 Ψ: packaging signal of human immunodeficiency virus type 1
   5722..6085    +  CDS            HIV-1 gag (fragment): gag protein from human immunodeficiency virus 1; gag
   6231..6464    +  misc_feature   RRE: The Rev response element (RRE) of HIV-1 allows for Rev-dependent mRNA export from the nucleus to the cytoplasm.
   6841..6941    +  CDS            Rev (fragment): human immunodeficiency virus 1 (HIV-1) Rev protein; rev; enhances nuclear export of unspliced and incompletely spliced viral mRNAs
   6991..7231    +  promoter       U6 promoter: RNA polymerase III promoter for human U6 snRNA
   7261..7336    +  misc_RNA       gRNA scaffold: guide RNA scaffold for the Streptococcus pyogenes CRISPR/Cas9 system
   7384..7501    +  misc_feature   cPPT/CTS: central polypurine tract and central termination sequence of HIV-1
   7550..507     +  promoter       hPGK promoter (across the origin): human phosphoglycerate kinase 1 promoter
>Addgene plasmid #158035 | pLKO-Cre sgRipk4 v3 | addgene full sequence | sequence record 313413 | Addgene NGS Result
TTGGGGTTGCGCCTTTTCCAAGGCAGCCCTGGGTTTGCGCAGGGACGCGGCTGCTCTGGGCGTGGTTCCG
GGAAACGCAGCGGCGCCGACCCTGGGTCTCGCACATTCTTCACGTCCGTTCGCAGCGTCACCCGGATCTT
CGCCGCTACCCTTGTGGGCCCCCCGGCGACGCTTCCTGCTCCGCCCCTAAGTCGGGAAGGTTCCTTGCGG
TTCGCGGCGTGCCGGACGTGACAAACGGAAGCCGCAGGTCTCACTAGTACCCTCGCAGACGGACAGCGCC
AGGGAGCAATGGCAGCGCGCCGACCGCGATGGGCTGTGGCCAATAGCGGCTGCTCAGCAGGGCGCGCCGA
GAGCAGCGGCCGGGAAGGGGCGGTGCGGGAGGCGGGGTGTGGGGCGGTAGTGTGGGCCCTGTTCCTGCCC
GCGCGGTGTTCCGCATTCTGCAAGCCTCCGGAGCGCACGTCGGCAGTCGGCTCCCTCGTTGACCGAATCA
CCGACCTCTCTCCCCAGGGGGATCCCGGGTCGACATCAAGCTTGGCCACCATGGTGCCCAAGAAGAAGAG
GAAAGTCTCCAACCTGCTGACTGTGCACCAAAACCTGCCTGCCCTCCCTGTGGATGCCACCTCTGATGAA
GTCAGGAAGAACCTGATGGACATGTTCAGGGACAGGCAGGCCTTCTCTGAACACACCTGGAAGATGCTCC
TGTCTGTGTGCAGATCCTGGGCTGCCTGGTGCAAGCTGAACAACAGGAAATGGTTCCCTGCTGAACCTGA
GGATGTGAGGGACTACCTCCTGTACCTGCAAGCCAGAGGCCTGGCTGTGAAGACCATCCAACAGCACCTG
GGCCAGCTCAACATGCTGCACAGGAGATCTGGCCTGCCTCGCCCTTCTGACTCCAATGCTGTGTCCCTGG
TGATGAGGAGAATCAGAAAGGAGAATGTGGATGCTGGGGAGAGAGCCAAGCAGGCCCTGGCCTTTGAACG
CACTGACTTTGACCAAGTCAGATCCCTGATGGAGAACTCTGACAGATGCCAGGACATCAGGAACCTGGCC
TTCCTGGGCATTGCCTACAACACCCTGCTGCGCATTGCCGAAATTGCCAGAATCAGAGTGAAGGACATCT
CCCGCACCGATGGTGGGAGAATGCTGATCCACATTGGCAGGACCAAGACCCTGGTGTCCACAGCTGGTGT
GGAGAAGGCCCTGTCCCTGGGGGTTACCAAGCTGGTGGAGAGATGGATCTCTGTGTCTGGTGTGGCTGAT
GACCCCAACAACTACCTGTTCTGCCGGGTCAGAAAGAATGGTGTGGCTGCCCCTTCTGCCACCTCCCAAC
TGTCCACCCGGGCCCTGGAAGGGATCTTTGAGGCCACCCACCGCCTGATCTATGGTGCCAAGGATGACTC
TGGGCAGAGATACCTGGCCTGGTCTGGCCACTCTGCCAGAGTGGGTGCTGCCAGGGACATGGCCAGGGCT
GGTGTGTCCATCCCTGAAATCATGCAGGCTGGTGGCTGGACCAATGTGAACATTGTGATGAACTACATCA
GAAACCTGGACTCTGAGACTGGGGCCATGGTGAGGCTTCTAGAGGATGGGGACTGAAAATGCATCGGTAC
CTTTAAGACCAATGACTTACAAGGCAGCTGTAGATCTTAGCCACTTTTTAAAAGAAAAGGGGGGACTGGA
AGGGCTAATTCACTCCCAACGAAGACAAGATCTGCTTTTTGCTTGTACTGGGTCTCTCTGGTTAGACCAG
ATCTGAGCCTGGGAGCTCTCTGGCTAACTAGGGAACCCACTGCTTAAGCCTCAATAAAGCTTGCCTTGAG
TGCTTCAAGTAGTGTGTGCCCGTCTGTTGTGTGACTCTGGTAACTAGAGATCCCTCAGACCCTTTTAGTC
AGTGTGGAAAATCTCTAGCAGTAGTAGTTCATGTCATCTTATTATTCAGTATTTATAACTTGCAAAGAAA
TGAATATCAGAGAGTGAGAGGAACTTGTTTATTGCAGCTTATAATGGTTACAAATAAAGCAATAGCATCA
CAAATTTCACAAATAAAGCATTTTTTTCACTGCATTCTAGTTGTGGTTTGTCCAAACTCATCAATGTATC
TTATCATGTCTGGCTCTAGCTATCCCGCCCCTAACTCCGCCCATCCCGCCCCTAACTCCGCCCAGTTCCG
CCCATTCTCCGCCCCATGGCTGACTAATTTTTTTTATTTATGCAGAGGCCGAGGCCGCCTCGGCCTCTGA
GCTATTCCAGAAGTAGTGAGGAGGCTTTTTTGGAGGCCTAGGGACGTACCCAATTCGCCCTATAGTGAGT
CGTATTACGCGCGCTCACTGGCCGTCGTTTTACAACGTCGTGACTGGGAAAACCCTGGCGTTACCCAACT
TAATCGCCTTGCAGCACATCCCCCTTTCGCCAGCTGGCGTAATAGCGAAGAGGCCCGCACCGATCGCCCT
TCCCAACAGTTGCGCAGCCTGAATGGCGAATGGG
[124 nt withheld, positions 2485-2608]
C
[91 nt withheld, positions 2610-2700]
A
[49 nt withheld, positions 2702-2750]
CCTTTGACGTTGGAGTCCACGTTCTTT
[37 nt withheld, positions 2778-2814]
ACCCTATCTCGGTCTATTCTTTTGATTTATAAGGGATTTTGCCGATTTCGGCCTATTGGTTAAAAAATGA
GCTGATTTAACAAAAATTTAACGCGAATTTTAACAAAATATTAACGCTTACAATTTAGGTGGCACTTTTC
GGGGAAATGTGCGCGGAACCCCTATTTGTTTATTTTTCTAAATACATTCAAATATGTATCCGCTCATGAG
ACAATAACCCTGATAAATGCTTCAATAATATTGAAAAAGGAAGAGTATGAGTATTCAACATTTCCGTGTC
GCCCTTATTCCCTTTTTTGCGGCATTTTGCCTTCCTGTTTTTGCTCACCCAGAAACGCTGGTGAAAGTAA
AAGATGCTGAAGATCAGTTGGGTGCACGAGTGGGTTACATCGAACTGGATCTCAACAGCGGTAAGATCCT
TGAGAGTTTTCGCCCCGAAGAACGTTTTCCAATGATGAGCACTTTTAAAGTTCTGCTATGTGGCGCGGTA
TTATCCCGTATTGACGCCGGGCAAGAGCAACTCGGTCGCCGCATACACTATTCTCAGAATGACTTGGTTG
AGTACTCACCAGTCACAGAAAAGCATCTTACGGATGGCATGACAGTAAGAGAATTATGCAGTGCTGCCAT
AACCATGAGTGATAACACTGCGGCCAACTTACTTCTGACAACGATCGGAGGACCGAAGGAGCTAACCGCT
TTTTTGCACAACATGGGGGATCATGTAACTCGCCTTGATCGTTGGGAACCGGAGCTGAATGAAGCCATAC
CAAACGACGAGCGTGACACCACGATGCCTGTAGCAATGGCAACAACGTTGCGCAAACTATTAACTGGCGA
ACTACTTACTCTAGCTTCCCGGCAACAATTAATAGACTGGATGGAGGCGGATAAAGTTGCAGGACCACTT
CTGCGCTCGGCCCTTCCGGCTGGCTGGTTTATTGCTGATAAATCTGGAGCCGGTGAGCGTGGGTCTCGCG
GTATCATTGCAGCACTGGGGCCAGATGGTAAGCCCTCCCGTATCGTAGTTATCTACACGACGGGGAGTCA
GGCAACTATGGATGAACGAAATAGACAGATCGCTGAGATAGGTGCCTCACTGATTAAGCATTGGTAACTG
TCAGACCAAGTTTACTCATATATACTTTAGATTGATTTAAAACTTCATTTTTAATTTAAAAGGATCTAGG
TGAAGATCCTTTTTGATAATCTCATGACCAAAATCCCTTAACGTGAGTTTTCGTTCCACTGAGCGTCAGA
CCCCGTAGAAAAGATCAAAGGATCTTCTTGAGATCCTTTTTTTCTGCGCGTAATCTGCTGCTTGCAAACA
AAAAAACCACCGCTACCAGCGGTGGTTTGTTTGCCGGATCAAGAGCTACCAACTCTTTTTCCGAAGGTAA
CTGGCTTCAGCAGAGCGCAGATACCAAATACTGTTCTTCTAGTGTAGCCGTAGTTAGGCCACCACTTCAA
GAACTCTGTAGCACCGCCTACATACCTCGCTCTGCTAATCCTGTTACCAGTGGCTGCTGCCAGTGGCGAT
AAGTCGTGTCTTACCGGGTTGGACTCAAGACGATAGTTACCGGATAAGGCGCAGCGGTCGGGCTGAACGG
GGGGTTCGTGCACACAGCCCAGCTTGGAGCGAACGACCTACACCGAACTGAGATACCTACAGCGTGAGCT
ATGAGAAAGCGCCACGCTTCCCGAAGGGAGAAAGGCGGACAGGTATCCGGTAAGCGGCAGGGTCGGAACA
GGAGAGCGCACGAGGGAGCTTCCAGGGGGAAACGCCTGGTATCTTTATAGTCCTGTCGGGTTTCGCCACC
TCTGACTTGAGCGTCGATTTTTGTGATGCTCGTCAGGGGGGCGGAGCCTATGGAAAAACGCCAGCAACGC
GGCCTTTTTACGGTTCCTGGCCTTTTGCTGGCCTTTTGCTCACATGTTCTTTCCTGCGTTATCCCCTGAT
TCTGTGGATAACCGTATTACCGCCTTTGAGTGAGCTGATACCGCTCGCCGCAGCCGAACGACCGAGCGCA
GCGAGTCAGTGAGCGAGGAAGCGGAAGAGCGCCCAATACGCAAACCGCCTCTCCCCGCGCGTTGGCCGAT
TCATTAATGCAGCTGGCACGACAGGTTTCCCGACTGGAAAGCGGGCAGTGAGCGCAACGCAATTAATGTG
AGTTAGCTCACTCATTAGGCACCCCAGGCTTTACACTTTATGCTTCCGGCTCGTATGTTGTGTGGAATTG
TGAGCGGATAACAATTTCACACAGGAAACAGCTATGACCATGATTACGCCAAGCGCGCAATTAACCCTCA
CTAAAGGGAACAAAAGCTGGAGCTGCAAGCTTAATGTAGTCTTATGCAATACTCTTGTAGTCTTGCAACA
TGGTAACGATGAGTTAGCAACATGCCTTACAAGGAGAGAAAAAGCACCGTGCATGCCGATTGGTGGAAGT
AAGGTGGTACGATCGTGCCTTATTAGGAAGGCAACAGACGGGTCTGACATGGATTGGACGAACCACTGAA
TTGCCGCATTGCAGAGATATTGTATTTAAGTGCCTAGCTCGATACATAAACGGGTCTCTCTGGTTAGACC
AGATCTGAGCCTGGGAGCTCTCTGGCTAACTAGGGAACCCACTGCTTAAGCCTCAATAAAGCTTGCCTTG
AGTGCTTCAAGTAGTGTGTGCCCGTCTGTTGTGTGACTCTGGTAACTAGAGATCCCTCAGACCCTTTTAG
TCAGTGTGGAAAATCTCTAGCAGTGGCGCCCGAACAGGGACTTGAAAGCGAAAGGGAAACCAGAGGAGCT
CTCTCGACGCAGGACTCGGCTTGCTGAAGCGCGCACGGCAAGAGGCGAGGGGCGGCGACTGGTGAGTACG
CCAAAAATTTTGACTAGCGGAGGCTAGAAGGAGAGAGATGGGTGCGAGAGCGTCAGTATTAAGCGGGGGA
GAATTAGATCGCGATGGGAAAAAATTCGGTTAAGGCCAGGGGGAAAGAAAAAATATAAATTAAAACATAT
AGTATGGGCAAGCAGGGAGCTAGAACGATTCGCAGTTAATCCTGGCCTGTTAGAAACATCAGAAGGCTGT
AGACAAATACTGGGACAGCTACAACCATCCCTTCAGACAGGATCAGAAGAACTTAGATCATTATATAATA
CAGTAGCAACCCTCTATTGTGTGCATCAAAGGATAGAGATAAAAGACACCAAGGAAGCTTTAGACAAGAT
AGAGGAAGAGCAAAACAAAAGTAAGACCACCGCACAGCAAGCGGCCGCTGATCTTCAGACCTGGAGGAGG
AGATATGAGGGACAATTGGAGAAGTGAATTATATAAATATAAAGTAGTAAAAATTGAACCATTAGGAGTA
GCACCCACCAAGGCAAAGAGAAGAGTGGTGCAGAGAGAAAAAAGAGCAGTGGGAATAGGAGCTTTGTTCC
TTGGGTTCTTGGGAGCAGCAGGAAGCACTATGGGCGCAGCGTCAATGACGCTGACGGTACAGGCCAGACA
ATTATTGTCTGGTATAGTGCAGCAGCAGAACAATTTGCTGAGGGCTATTGAGGCGCAACAGCATCTGTTG
CAACTCACAGTCTGGGGCATCAAGCAGCTCCAGGCAAGAATCCTGGCTGTGGAAAGATACCTAAAGGATC
AACAGCTCCTGGGGATTTGGGGTTGCTCTGGAAAACTCATTTGCACCACTGCTGTGCCTTGGAATGCTAG
TTGGAGTAATAAATCTCTGGAACAGATTTGGAATCACACGACCTGGATGGAGTGGGACAGAGAAATTAAC
AATTACACAAGCTTAATACACTCCTTAATTGAAGAATCGCAAAACCAGCAAGAAAAGAATGAACAAGAAT
TATTGGAATTAGATAAATGGGCAAGTTTGTGGAATTGGTTTAACATAACAAATTGGCTGTGGTATATAAA
ATTATTCATAATGATAGTAGGAGGCTTGGTAGGTTTAAGAATAGTTTTTGCTGTACTTTCTATAGTGAAT
AGAGTTAGGCAGGGATATTCACCATTATCGTTTCAGACCCACCTCCCAACCCCGAGGGGACCCGACAGGC
CCGAAGGAATAGAAGAAGAAGGTGGAGAGAGAGACAGAGACAGATCCATTCGATTAGTGAACGGATCTCG
ACGGTATCGATCACGAGACTAGCCTCGAGCGGCCGCCCCCTTCACCGAGGGCCTATTTCCCATGATTCCT
TCATATTTGCATATACGATACAAGGCTGTTAGAGAGATAATTGGAATTAATTTGACTGTAAACACAAAGA
TATTAGTACAAAATACGTGACGTAGAAAGTAATAATTTCTTGGGTAGTTTGCAGTTTTAAAATTATGTTT
TAAAATGGACTATCATATGCTTACCGTAACTTGAAAGTATTTCGATTTCTTGGCTTTATATATCTTGTGG
AAAGGACGAAACACCGCGTGCACGATGCGAAAGCGCGTTTTAGAGCTAGAAATAGCAAGTTAAAATAAGG
CTAGTCCGTTATCAACTTGAAAAAGTGGCACCGAGTCGGTGCTTTTTTGAATTCTCGACCTCGAGACAAA
TGGCAGTATTCATCCACAATTTTAAAAGAAAAGGGGGGATTGGGGGGTACAGTGCAGGGGAAAGAATAGT
AGACATAATAGCAACAGACATACAAACTAAAGAATTACAAAAACAAATTACAAAAATTCAAAATTTTCGG
GTTTATTACAGGGACAGCAGAGATCCACTTTGGCCGCGGCTCGAGGGGG
